>Addgene plasmid #212884 | pCYP51 | addgene full sequence | sequence record 423390 | Addgene NGS Result
ACTGACTCGCTGCACGAGGCAGACCTCAGCGCTAGCGGAGTGTATACTGGCTTACTATGTTGGCACTGAT
GAGGGTGTCAGTGAAGTGCTTCATGTGGCAGGAGAAAAAAGGCTGCACCGGTGCGTCAGCAGAATATGTG
ATACAGGATATATTCCGCTTCCTCGCTCACTGACTCGCTACGCTCGGTCGTTCGACTGCGGCGAGCGGAA
ATGGCTTACGAACGGGGCGGAGATTTCCTGGAAGATGCCAGGAAGATACTTAACAGGGAAGTGAGAGGGC
CGCGGCAAAGCCGTTTTTCCATAGGCTCCGCCCCCCTGACAAGCATCACGAAATCTGACGCTCAAATCAG
TGGTGGCGAAACCCGACAGGACTATAAAGATACCAGGCGTTTCCCCCTGGCGGCTCCCTCGTGCGCTCTC
CTGTTCCTGCCTTTCGGTTTACCGGTGTCATTCCGCTGTTATGGCCGCGTTTGTCTCATTCCACGCCTGA
CACTCAGTTCCGGGTAGGCAGTTCGCTCCAAGCTGGACTGTATGCACGAACCCCCCGTTCAGTCCGACCG
CTGCGCCTTATCCGGTAACTATCGTCTTGAGTCCAACCCGGAAAGACATGCAAAAGCACCACTGGCAGCA
GCCACTGGTAATTGATTTAGAGGAGTTAGTCTTGAAGTCATGCGCCGGTTAAGGCTAAACTGAAAGGACA
AGTTTTGGTGACTGCGCTCCTCCAAGCCAGTTACCTCGGTTCAAAGAGTTGGTAGCTCAGAGAACCTTCG
AAAAACCGCCCTGCAAGGCGGTTTTTTCGTTTTCAGAGCAAGAGATTACGCGCAGACCAAAACGATCTCA
AGAAGATCATCTTATTAAGGGGTCTGACGCTCAGTGGAACGAAAAATCAATCTAAAGTATATATGAGTAA
ACTTGGTCTGACAGTTACCTTAGAAAAACTCATCGAGCATCAAATGAAACTGCAATTTATTCATATCAGG
ATTATCAATACCATATTTTTGAAAAAGCCGTTTCTGTAATGAAGGAGAAAACTCACCGAGGCAGTTCCAT
AGGATGGCAAGATCCTGGTATCGGTCTGCGATTCCGACTCGTCCAACATCAATACAACCTATTAATTTCC
CCTCGTCAAAAATAAGGTTATCAAGTGAGAAATCACCATGAGTGACGACTGAATCCGGTGAGAATGGCAA
AAGCTTATGCATTTCTTTCCAGACTTGTTCAACAGGCCAGCCATTACGCTCGTCATCAAAATCACTCGCA
TCAACCAAACCGTTATTCATTCGTGATTGCGCCTGAGCGAGACGAAATACGCGATCGCTGTTAAAAGGAC
AATTACAAACAGGAATCGAATGCAACCGGCGCAGGAACACTGCCAGCGCATCAACAATATTTTCACCTGA
ATCAGGATATTCTTCTAATACCTGGAATGCTGTTTTCCCGGGGATCGCAGTGGTGAGTAACCATGCATCA
TCAGGAGTACGGATAAAATGCTTGATGGTCGGAAGAGGCATAAATTCCGTCAGCCAGTTTAGTCTGACCA
TCTCATCTGTAACATCATTGGCAACGCTACCTTTGCCATGTTTCAGAAACAACTCTGGCGCATCGGGCTT
CCCATACAATCGATAGATTGTCGCACCTGATTGCCCGACATTATCGCGAGCCCATTTATACCCATATAAA
TCAGCATCCATGTTGGAATTTAATCGCGGCCTGGAGCAAGACGTTTCCCGTTGAATATGGCTCATAACAC
CCCTTGTATTACTGTTTATGTAAGCAGACAGTTTTATTGTTCATGATGATATATTTTTATCTTGTGCAAT
GTACATCAGAGATTTTGAGACACAACCAATTATTGAAGGCCTCCCTAACGGGGGGCCTTTTTTTGTTTCT
GGTCTCCCAAGCGCTTAACGATCGTTGGCTGAACAAACAGACAATCTGGTCTGTTTGTATTATGGAAAAT
TTTTCTGTATAATAGATTCAACAAACAGACAATCTGGTCTGTTTGTATTATCAGCGGTCAACGCATGTGC
TTTGCGTTCTGATGAGACAGTGATGTCGAAACCGCCTCTACAAATAATTTTGTTTATGGCCCCGAGTTAT
ACATAAGGAGGATATAATGCATCAGATGGCTGGCCTGGAAACGCGTTTTCCGAAATATGAACTGATTTCA
AGCGGTAAAAACGTGGATCGCATACCTGAACTCCACGAATTGCGCGAGAAAACGCCGATTGCTTGGGTGC
CGGTTATGGATGCAGCGTTTTTGACCCGACATGCGGATATTGTACGCGTTCTCAAAGATCATCGTATGGC
GCCGGCAAACCTGACGCAGGGAATTCGCCTCCTGAGTCCAGAACAGCAAGAGGAGCTGGAACCCCTGTCG
AGCGCGGTGAAGAAATGGATGGGTCATACGGTACCGGCGGATCATCAGCGTTTTATCGGGCTCCTGAAGC
GCTATTTTACACCGGCCATGATCGACCGGATGCGCCCGCGTGTCCGTCAGCTGTCACATGAACTGCTGGA
TGCAGTCGAACCGGCCGGTCGTATGGACATCGTGAGCGACATTGCGTATCCACTTCCGGCGTGCGTTATA
GCGGAAATGCTGGGTGTCCCGATGGACAATCGCGCGCAGCTCCTTGCGTGGAGCGCTGACATTGGTGCGA
TCGCAGAGATCGTTAGCTATGATCGTTTGATGGAGTGCCAACGCAGCCTGCTTGCAATGCAAGATTTCGT
TCTTGAGGTAGTGAAAGAACGCCGTGCCGAACCAAAAGATGATTTGATATCGATGTTTGTTGCCGCGGAG
CGCGAAGGTTTGGTCAGCGAAGCCGAGATCCTGAGCAACTGCGTCATGCTGCTGTTTAGTGGTCATGAAA
CCACAGGGGGCCTGATTACGAGTGGGCTTGTCCAGTTGTTTGATCATCCGGATCAGTTAGAACTGCTTAA
ATCCGATCCAGATCTTATGCCGGGTGCTGTGGAAGAAATGCTTCGTCTTGCGGGTCCGGCCAGCGTTATC
TCCCGTGTGAGCACCGAACCAGTTGAAGTTGCGGGCCATCAGTTCGAGGCAGGCCAACAGTTTCTGCTGG
CACTGATGGCCGGCAACCGTGACCCCCGTGTATTTGAAGATCCGGACCGCCTGGATGCCACACGCCGCCC
AAATGACCATTTGGCTTTCGCTACCGGCATGTTCTATTGCTTGGGCGCGGCCTTGGCGAGAATGGAAGCC
GATGAATTCTTTCGTATCTTGCTTGATCGTTTCCCGGATGTTTCTCCGGGCTATGAGACTCCCGATTGGC
AGCCTGTTTTGTTGATTTCTCGTCGTCTGAAAACATTACCGGTCAACCTGCGTGGAGTCGGAGGTTCGGG
AGCAGGCGATGAGTAATAAGGATGAGCTCTACAAATAAGCAGAGGTGGTTGTGTTGCGAAAAAAAAAAAA
AAACACCCTAACGGGTGTTTTTTTTTTTTGGTGTCCCCACGTGTGGCGCTGGAGACCGTCCAATGGCGGC
GCGCCATCGAATGGTGCAAAACCTTTCGCGGTATGGCATGATAGCGCCCGGAAGAGAGTCAATTCAGGGT
GGTGAATATGAGCCCGAAACGTCGTACCCAGGCAGAACGTGCAATGGAAACCCAGGGTAAACTGATTGCA
GCAGCACTGGGTGTTCTGCGTGAAAAAGGTTATGCAGGTTTTCGTATTGCAGATGTTCCGGGTGCAGCCG
GTGTTAGCCGTGGTGCACAGAGCCATCATTTTCCGACCAAACTGGAACTGCTGCTGGCAACCTTTGAATG
GCTGTATGAGCAGATTACCGAACGTAGCCGTGCACGTCTGGCAAAACTGAAACCGGAAGATGATGTTATT
CAGCAGATGCTGGATGATGCAGCAGATTTTTTTCTGGATGATGATTTTAGCATCGGCCTGGATCTGATTG
TTGCAGCAGATCGTGATCCGGCACTGCGTGAAGGTATTCTGCGTACCGTTGAACGTAATCGTTTTGTTGT
TGAAGATATGTGGCTGGGTGTGCTGGTGAGCCGTGGTCTGAGCCGTGATGATGCCGAAGATATTCTGTGG
CTGATTTTTAACAGCGTTCGTGGTCTGACAGTTCGTAGCCTGTGGCAGAAAGATAAAGAACGTTTTGAAC
GTGTGCGTAATAGCACCCTGGAAATTGCACGTGAACGTTATGCAAAATTCAAACGTTGATAAGGATCCTA
ATTGGTAACGAATCAGACAATTGACGGCTCGAGGGAGTAGCATAGGGTTTGCAGAATCCCTGCTTCGTCC
ATTTGACAGGCACATTATGCATCGATGATAAGCTGTCAAACATGAGCAGATCCTCTACGCCGGACGCATC
GTGGCCGGCATCACCGGCGCCACAGGTGCGGTTGCTGGCGCCTATATCGCCGACATCACCGATGGGGAAG
ATCGGGCTCGCCACTTCGGGCTCATGAGCAAATATTTTATCTGAGGTGCTTCCTCGCTC
Features (pLannotate 1.2.2; 12 found; start..end, strand, type, name):
     28..54      +  misc_feature   bom (fragment): basis of mobility region from pBR322
    153..208     -  rep_origin     RSF ori (fragment): Plasmids containing the RSF 1030 origin of replication can be propagated in E. coli cells that contain additional plasmids with compatible origins.
    296..841     -  rep_origin     p15A ori: Plasmids containing the medium-copy-number p15A origin of replication can be propagated in E. coli cells that contain a second plasmid with the ColE1 origin.
    930..1745    -  CDS            KanR: aminoglycoside phosphotransferase; aph(3')-Ia; confers resistance to kanamycin in bacteria or G418 (Geneticin®) in eukaryotes
   1922..1949    +  protein_bind   CuO: CymR-binding P2 operator sequence from the p-cmt operon of Pseudomonas putida (Mullick et al., 2006) CymR
   1980..2007    +  protein_bind   CuO: CymR-binding P2 operator sequence from the p-cmt operon of Pseudomonas putida (Mullick et al., 2006) CymR
   2011..2066    +  ncRNA          Hammerhead 3: Accession: RF00008 - Hammerhead ribozyme (type III)
   3504..3577    +  promoter       lacIq promoter (fragment): lacI (mutant); In the lacIq allele, a single base change in the promoter boosts expression of the lacI gene about 10-fold.
   3578..4186    +  CDS            cymR: CYMR_PSEPU - Experimental evidence at transcript level: Swiss-Prot protein existence level 2. Involved in the repression of the cym and cmt operons which are responsible of the p-cymene degradation. From Pseudomonas putida (Arthrobacter siderocapsulatus).
   4291..4309    -  promoter       tet promoter (fragment): E. coli promoter for tetracycline efflux protein gene
   4319..4439    +  CDS            TcR (fragment): tetracycline efflux protein; tet; confers resistance to tetracycline
   4458..11      -  rep_origin     RSF ori (fragment) (across the origin): Plasmids containing the RSF 1030 origin of replication can be propagated in E. coli cells that contain additional plasmids with compatible origins.
