[The description below was written by a language model from this plasmid's Addgene catalogue record and pLannotate feature annotations shown in this document.]
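Description:
pCYP51 is a 4,469-nt bacterial expression plasmid built on the pCYP backbone for producing a cytochrome P450 from Kitasatospora sp. CB02891 in Escherichia coli. The record describes the enzyme as an LRD-modifying P450, and the coding sequence was codon optimized and synthesized commercially. The plasmid is selected with kanamycin through an aph(3')-Ia (KanR) gene. The only complete replication origin annotated is p15A, which is generally regarded as medium copy and is compatible with ColE1-type plasmids. This fits a multi-plasmid setup, although the catalogue entry lists the plasmid as high copy. Short fragments matching the RSF origin, the pBR322 bom region, and the tet promoter and tetracycline resistance gene are also detected. They appear to be backbone remnants rather than functional parts.

Expression is driven by the cumate-responsive PcymRC promoter. The feature table shows two CuO operators, which are binding sites for the CymR repressor of Pseudomonas putida. They are followed by a type III hammerhead ribozyme, an element commonly used as an insulator that cleaves the 5' leader so that translation is less dependent on promoter context. The P450 open reading frame itself is not annotated. It presumably lies in the unannotated stretch between the ribozyme and the regulator cassette, though the record does not mark its boundaries. Downstream, cymR is expressed from a sequence matching part of the lacIq promoter, so the plasmid carries its own repressor and the P450 stays off until cumate relieves CymR binding.

According to the associated publication title, the construct belongs to work on a redox-proficient E. coli strain for screening terpenoids and the cytochrome P450s that modify them.
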