Addgene plasmid #212884: pCYP51
Purpose: Expresses the Kitasatospora sp. CB02891 LRD-modifying cytochrome P450 enzyme
Depositing lab: Christopher Voigt. Depositing organization: Massachusetts Institute of Technology. Publication: Design of a redox-proficient Escherichia coli for screening terpenoids and modifying cytochrome P450s. Lin GM, Voigt CA. Nature Catalysis. 6, 1016–1029 (2023). https://doi.org/10.1038/s41929-023-01049-5.
Backbone
  Vector backbone: pCYP
  Vector type: Bacterial Expression
Growth in bacteria
  Bacterial resistance: Kanamycin, 50 μg/mL
  Growth temperature: 37°C
  Growth strain: DH5alpha
  Copy number: High Copy
Gene/Insert
  Gene/Insert name: cytochrome P450 (alt name: Uniprot ID: A0A2M9LDY5)
  Species: Kitasatospora sp. CB02891
  Promoter: PcymRC
  Cloning method: Unknown
Resource information
  A portion of this plasmid was derived from a plasmid made by: codon optimized and synthesized by vendors
Terms and licenses: Academic/Nonprofit Terms; Industry Terms: Not Available to Industry
How to cite: pCYP51 was a gift from Christopher Voigt (Addgene plasmid # 212884 ; http://n2t.net/addgene:212884 ; RRID:Addgene_212884)
